>Addgene plasmid #91150 | pDIRECT_26H | addgene full sequence | sequence record 182284 | Addgene NGS Result
GTAGGCGGTGCTACAGAGTTCTTGAAGTGGTGGCCTAACTACGGCTACACTAGAAGGACAGTATTTGGTA
TCTGCGCTCTGCTGAAGCCAGTTACCTTCGGAAAAAGAGTTGGTAGCTCTTGATCCGGCAAACAAACCAC
CGCTGGTAGCGGTGGTTTTTTTGTTTGCAAGCAGCAGATTACGCGCAGAAAAAAAGGATCTCAAGAAGAT
CCTTTGATCTTTTCTACGGGGTCTGACGCTCAGTGGAACGAAAACTCACGTTAAGGGATTTTGGTCATGC
ATTCTAGGTACTAAAACAATTCATCCAGTAAAATATAATATTTTATTTTCTCCCAATCAGGCTTGATCCC
CAGTAAGTCAAAAAATAGCTCGACATACTGTTCTTCCCCGATATCCTCCCTGATCGACCGGACGCAGAAG
GCAATGTCATACCACTTGTCCGCCCTGCCGCTTCTCCCAAGATCAATAAAGCCACTTACTTTGCCATCTT
TCACAAAGATGTTGCTGTCTCCCAGGTCGCCGTGGGAAAAGACAAGTTCCTCTTCGGGCTTTTCCGTCTT
TAAAAAATCATACAGCTCGCGCGGATCTTTAAATGGAGTGTCTTCTTCCCAGTTTTCGCAATCCACATCG
GCCAGATCGTTATTCAGTAAGTAATCCAATTCGGCTAAGCGGCTGTCTAAGCTATTCGTATAGGGACAAT
CCGATATGTCGATGGAGTGAAAGAGCCTGATGCACTCCGCATACAGCTCGATAATCTTTTCAGGGCTTTG
TTCATCTTCATACTCTTCCGAGCAAAGGACGCCATCGGCCTCACTCATGAGCAGATTGCTCCAGCCATCA
TGCCGTTCAAAGTGCAGGACCTTTGGAACAGGCAGCTTTCCTTCCAGCCATAGCATCATGTCCTTTTCCC
GTTCCACATCATAGGTGGTCCCTTTATACCGGCTGTCCGTCATTTTTAAATATAGGTTTTCATTTTCTCC
CACCAGCTTATATACCTTAGCAGGAGACATTCCTTCCGTATCTTTTACGCAGCGGTATTTTTCGATCAGT
TTTTTCAATTCCGGTGATATTCTCATTTTAGCCATTTATTATTTCCTTCCTCTTTTCTACAGTATTTAAA
GATACCCCAAGAAGCTAATTATAACAAGACGAACTCCAATTCACTGTTCCTTGCATTCTAAAACCTTAAA
TACCAGAAAACAGCTTTTTCAAAGTTGTTTTCAAAGTTGGCGTATAACATAGTATCGACGGAGCCGATTT
TGAAACCGCGGTGATCACAGGCAGCAACGCTCTGTCATCGTTACAATCAACATGCTACCCTCCGCGAGAT
CATCCGTGTTTCAAACCCGGCAGCTTAGTTGCCGTTCTTCCGAATAGCATCGGTAACATGAGCAAAGTCT
GCCGCCTTACAACGGCTCTCCCGCTGACGCCGTCCCGGACTGATGGGCTGCCTGTATCGAGTGGTGATTT
TGTGCCGAGCTGCCGGTCGGGGAGCTGTTGGCTGGCTGGTGGCAGGATATATTGTGGTGTAAACAAATTG
ACGCTTAGACAACTTAATAACACATTGCGGACGTTTTTAATGTACTGAATTAACGCCGAATTAATTCGGG
GGATCTGGATTTTAGTACTGGATTTTGGTTTTAGGAATTAGAAATTTTATTGATAGAAGTATTTTACAAA
TACAAATACATACTAAGGGTTTCTTATATGCTCAACACATGAGCGAAACCCTATAGGAACCCTAATTCCC
TTATCTGGGAACTACTCACACATTATTATGGAGAAACTCGAGTCAAATCTCGGTGACGGGCAGGACCGGA
CGGGGCGGTACCGGCAGGCTGAAGTCCAGCTGCCAGAAACCCACGTCATGCCAGTTCCCGTGCTTGAAGC
CGGCCGCCCGCAGCATGCCGCGGGGGGCATATCCGAGCGCCTCGTGCATGCGCACGCTCGGGTCGTTGGG
CAGCCCGATGACAGCGACCACGCTCTTGAAGCCCTGTGCCTCCAGGGACTTCAGCAGATGGGTGTAGAGC
GTGGAGCCCAGTCCCGTCCGCTGGTGGCGGGGGCTGACGTACACGGTGGACTCGGCCGTCCAGTCGTAGG
CGTTGCGTGCCTTCCAGGGACCCGCGTAGGCGATGCCGGCGACCTCGCCGTCCACCTCGGCGACGAGCCA
GGGATAGCGCTCCCGCAGACGGACGAGGTCGTCCGTCCACTCCTGCGGTTCCTGCGGCTCGGTACGGAAG
TTGACCGTGCTTGTCTCGATGTAGTGGTTGACGATGGTGCAGACCGCCGGCATGTCCGCCTCGGTGGCAC
GGCGGATGTCGGCCGGGCGTCGTTCTGGGCTCATAAGCTTCTGCAAAAGAGAACCAGACAACAGGGTAAG
TGCCTAGCAGTAAACAAACAGAACTCATCACAAGCAAACAGCAACATCATATTCATACCAACAGGTCATG
TGTGTTCATCACATCATTAGTACTAAGCATGCCATCATCCAAGTATATCAAAGTAAGGGCAAAGAGCATG
CATGATCATCAGGTGCACAAAAGAATCATCAAATTGTAGCAGTACATATCTTCATCTATCATGCATATCT
ATCCATAACAGGACGATGCATGTTGACCAGGTAAAAGCTACAGGATCCTATAGGAACAGCAGCGTATATA
TCTTCACCAATCTTAGCATCTTAATCATGTGGCACATGCAGTTTCAATTTAAGCACATGAGCTAGTTGAT
TATGAGGTACCAGAGAATCATCAAACTGATGTAGCAGCATATATCCTCATCTATCATGCAATCTAATCTA
ATCTAACTAAACAGGAAAGGTGTGCTATTCAGTTAAAAGCTACCGCATCATATACAAACGGCAGCATAAG
AAAAAGCATAATCATCTTAATCATGCAACAAACGCAGATTCATAATAAGCCCAAGAGCTAGCTTGTGATG
ATCTTATTCTACTCTGATCTACAGCAATCAGATAACGACCTAACCTTGCACATGGCAACAAAACAATCGA
TCGGACGAATCAGTTGTTTGTTCCTAGCTAGCACCATCGAACCAGATAATAGATGCACGTACAGATCCCG
AAAACGAACCCAAAAACAGGGCAGACCTAGCTGAACCTAGGCAGCGACCCAGCAGATCGTGAGAACGATC
TCATCTACGAACAGCCTAGAAGCAACCCCACGATTCCCGGACAAACGACCTAAAATCCCCACAAATCACA
TGAGCATGACAGGATAAACAGCGGAACCGATCAGATCTACACGAAAACCCCACCTCCCAGCCACCCACGA
TCAGGAAACACGCGGATCTAGCATGATTTCGTCAACGCCTCAGCCTAGTTCCTAGCCACAGACCAAGCAG
AACCACCAAACCACGCCGAGCGAGGAGATGGGGCAAGAGGACGGGGGAGACGATCGCCGTACCTTGAAGC
GGGGGAAGGATCGCCGAGGGTCGCGAGGAGAGCAATTTGGATTTGGAACCCGGGGGTTGTGCGCTCCGAA
CGATGAGACGATGTGAGATTGTGGGAAGAGGCGCGGAGGGCCCTGTATTTATGGGCTGCGACGGGGGGAG
GAGAGGTGGGGAGGGTTGGGGAAGGAATCCCCCACCCGTGCCGTGACGGTTCCGGGCCGTGTGAGAGGAG
CCCGCTCGTCTCCGCCACGCAATTTCCGCGATCGGAGCGGAGCTTTCGAGAGGCGGCTGGATGGTTGGTG
GCCGTTAGATTTGTAGACGCCGTTAACGCCTCGCCTCCACCGGGAAGAGTTTTGAGCAGCCGCTTATGAC
AATGGCTTAACGACGTTAGACGGAGCGTTAGTGGCAGGCCATGATAGAATAGACGTATTGCAATGGGATT
ATAATTAAATAAATAAGAATATAATAAGATATGGCAAGTCGGCACTCATGACATGGTCTTCGAAATGATA
GTGCTCACTTTCTTAGCCGAGAAAGTTGACGCGACTGATTTAGAAGTTAAGATATTATTTCTCTCTTCTT
TTCTTTCCTCGTCATATAAGGATGAAATAAACTTTAGAGATTGCCGGTAGTGATTTTGGATTTCGGCGAT
CAGGCTTGGTTTGCCGGTTTCGGACGGTGTGCCTTAGGCCACCCGCAGTGTATCTTGTAATGTTCAACCG
ATAAGCAAGGGTGGGGCTCAAGCAAGTAGTAAACAACTATGTCAAATGTCACCATGGTTATGGTCTTGTT
TAGTTGGCTTCTTGGCCGATTCATTAATGCAGCTGGCACGACAGGTTTCCCGACTGGAAAGCGGGCAGTG
AGCGCAACGCAATTAATGTGAGTTAGCTCACTCATTAGGCACCCCAGGCTTTACACTTTATGCTTCCGGC
TCGTATGTTGTGTGGAATTGTGAGCGGATAACAATTTCACACAGGAAACAGCTATGACATGATTACGAAT
TCGAGCTCGGTACCCGGGGATCTGCAGGCGCGCCTGCAGTGCAGCGTGACCCGGTCGTGCCCCTCTCTAG
AGATAATGAGCATTGCATGTCTAAGTTATAAAAAATTACCACATATTTTTTTTGTCACACTTGTTTGAAG
TGCAGTTTATCTATCTTTATACATATATTTAAACTTTACTCTACGAATAATATAATCTATAGTACTACAA
TAATATCAGTGTTTTAGAGAATCATATAAATGAACAGTTAGACATGGTCTAAAGGACAATTGAGTATTTT
GACAACAGGACTCTACAGTTTTATCTTTTTAGTGTGCATGTGTTCTCCTTTTTTTTTGCAAATAGCTTCA
CCTATATAATACTTCATCCATTTTATTAGTACATCCATTTAGGGTTTAGGGTTAATGGTTTTTATAGACT
AATTTTTTTAGTACATCTATTTTATTCTATTTTAGCCTCTAAATTAAGAAAACTAAAACTCTATTTTAGT
TTTTTTATTTAATAATTTAGATATAAAATAGAATAAAATAAAGTGACTAAAAATTAAACAAATACCCTTT
AAGAAATTAAAAAAACTAAGGAAACATTTTTCTTGTTTCGAGTAGATAATGCCAGCCTGTTAAACGCCGT
CGACGAGTCTAACGGACACCAACCAGCGAACCAGCAGCGTCGCGTCGGGCCAAGCGAAGCAGACGGCACG
GCATCTCTGTCGCTGCCTCTGGACCCCTCTCGAGAGTTCCGCTCCACCGTTGGACTTGCTCCGCTGTCGG
CATCCAGAAATTGCGTGGCGGAGCGGCAGACGTGAGCCGGCACGGCAGGCGGCCTCCTCCTCCTCTCACG
GCACCGGCAGCTACGGGGGATTCCTTTCCCACCGCTCCTTCGCTTTCCCTTCCTCGCCCGCCGTAATAAA
TAGACACCCCCTCCACACCCTCTTTCCCCAACCTCGTGTTGTTCGGAGCGCACACACACACAACCAGATC
TCCCCCAAATCCACCCGTCGGCACCTCCGCTTCAAGGTACGCCGCTCGTCCTCCCCCCCCCCCTCTCTAC
CTTCTCTAGATCGGCGTTCCGGTCCATGGTTAGGGCCCGGTAGTTCTACTTCTGTTCATGTTTGTGTTAG
ATCCGTGTTTGTGTTAGATCCGTGCTGCTAGCGTTCGTACACGGATGCGACCTGTACGTCAGACACGTTC
TGATTGCTAACTTGCCAGTGTTTCTCTTTGGGGAATCCTGGGATGGCTCTAGCCGTTCCGCAGACGGGAT
CGATTTCATGATTTTTTTTGTTTCGTTGCATAGGGTTTGGTTTGCCCTTTTCCTTTATTTCAATATATGC
CGTGCACTTGTTTGTCGGGTCATCTTTTCATGCTTTTTTTTGTCTTGGTTGTGATGATGTGGTCTGGTTG
GGCGGTCGTTCTAGATCGGAGTAGAATTAATTCTGTTTCAAACTACCTGGTGGATTTATTAATTTTGGAT
CTGTATGTGTGTGCCATACATATTCATAGTTACGAATTGAAGATGATGGATGGAAATATCGATCTAGGAT
AGGTATACATGTTGATGCGGGTTTTACTGATGCATATACAGAGATGCTTTTTGTTCGCTTGGTTGTGATG
ATGTGGTGTGGTTGGGCGGTCGTTCATTCGTTCTAGATCGGAGTAGAATACTGTTTCAAACTACCTGGTG
TATTTATTAATTTTGGAACTGTATGTGTGTGTCATACATCTTCATAGTTACGAGTTTAAGATGGATGGAA
ATATCGATCTAGGATAGGTATACATGTTGATGTGGGTTTTACTGATGCATATACATGATGGCATATGCAG
CATCTATTCATATGCTCTAACCTTGAGTACCTATCTATTATAATAAACAAGTATGTTTTATAATTATTTT
GATCTTGATATACTTGGATGATGGCATATGCAGCAGCTATATGTGGATTTTTTTAGCCCTGCCTTCATAC
GCTATTTATTTGCTTGGTACTGTTTCTTTTGTCGATGCTCACCCTGTTGTTTGGTGTTACTTCCTGCAGG
AAGCATGGACCACTACCTCGACATCAGGCTCAGGCCAGACCCAGAGTTCCCACCAGCCCAGCTCATGTCC
GTCCTCTTCGGCAAGCTCCACCAGGCCCTCGTGGCCCAGGGCGGCGACAGGATCGGCGTGTCCTTCCCAG
ACCTCGACGAGTCCAGGTCCAGGCTCGGCGAGAGGCTCCGCATCCACGCCTCCGCCGACGACCTCAGGGC
CCTCCTCGCCAGGCCGTGGCTGGAGGGCCTCAGGGACCACCTCCAGTTCGGCGAGCCAGCCGTGGTGCCA
CACCCAACCCCATACAGGCAAGTGTCCAGGGTGCAAGCCAAGTCCAACCCAGAGAGGCTCAGGAGGAGGC
TCATGAGGAGGCACGACCTCTCCGAGGAAGAGGCCAGGAAGCGCATCCCAGACACCGTGGCCAGGGCCCT
CGACCTCCCATTCGTGACCCTCAGGTCCCAGTCCACCGGCCAGCACTTCCGCCTCTTCATCAGGCACGGC
CCACTCCAGGTGACCGCCGAGGAGGGCGGCTTTACCTGCTACGGCCTCTCCAAGGGCGGCTTCGTGCCGT
GGTTCGGCTCCGGCGCCACCAACTTCTCCCTCCTCAAGCAAGCCGGCGACGTGGAGGAGAACCCAGGCCC
AATGGACAAGAAGTACTCGATCGGCCTCGACATCGGGACGAACTCAGTTGGCTGGGCCGTGATCACCGAC
GAGTACAAGGTGCCCTCTAAGAAGTTCAAGGTCCTGGGGAACACCGACCGCCATTCCATCAAGAAGAACC
TCATCGGCGCTCTCCTGTTCGACAGCGGGGAGACCGCTGAGGCTACGAGGCTCAAGAGAACCGCTAGGCG
CCGGTACACGAGAAGGAAGAACAGGATCTGCTACCTCCAAGAGATTTTCTCCAACGAGATGGCCAAGGTT
GACGATTCATTCTTCCACCGCCTGGAGGAGTCTTTCCTCGTGGAGGAGGATAAGAAGCACGAGCGGCATC
CCATCTTCGGCAACATCGTGGACGAGGTTGCCTACCACGAGAAGTACCCTACGATCTACCATCTGCGGAA
GAAGCTCGTGGACTCCACCGATAAGGCGGACCTCAGACTGATCTACCTCGCTCTGGCCCACATGATCAAG
TTCCGCGGCCATTTCCTGATCGAGGGGGATCTCAACCCAGACAACAGCGATGTTGACAAGCTGTTCATCC
AACTCGTGCAGACCTACAACCAACTCTTCGAGGAGAACCCGATCAACGCCTCTGGCGTGGACGCGAAGGC
TATCCTGTCCGCGAGGCTCTCGAAGTCCAGGAGGCTGGAGAACCTGATCGCTCAGCTCCCAGGCGAGAAG
AAGAACGGCCTGTTCGGGAACCTCATCGCTCTCAGCCTGGGGCTCACCCCGAACTTCAAGTCGAACTTCG
ATCTCGCTGAGGACGCCAAGCTGCAACTCTCCAAGGACACCTACGACGATGACCTCGATAACCTCCTGGC
CCAGATCGGCGATCAATACGCGGACCTGTTCCTCGCTGCCAAGAACCTGTCGGACGCCATCCTCCTGTCA
GATATCCTCCGCGTGAACACCGAGATCACGAAGGCTCCACTCTCTGCCTCCATGATCAAGCGCTACGACG
AGCACCATCAGGATCTGACCCTCCTGAAGGCGCTGGTCCGCCAACAGCTCCCGGAGAAGTACAAGGAGAT
TTTCTTCGATCAGTCGAAGAACGGCTACGCTGGGTACATCGACGGCGGGGCCTCACAAGAGGAGTTCTAC
AAGTTCATCAAGCCAATCCTGGAGAAGATGGACGGCACGGAGGAGCTCCTGGTGAAGCTCAACAGGGAGG
ACCTCCTGCGGAAGCAGAGAACCTTCGATAACGGCAGCATCCCCCACCAAATCCATCTCGGGGAGCTGCA
CGCCATCCTGAGAAGGCAAGAGGACTTCTACCCTTTCCTCAAGGATAACCGGGAGAAGATCGAGAAGATC
CTGACCTTCAGAATCCCATACTACGTCGGCCCTCTCGCGCGGGGGAACTCAAGATTCGCTTGGATGACCC
GCAAGTCTGAGGAGACCATCACGCCGTGGAACTTCGAGGAGGTGGTGGACAAGGGCGCTAGCGCTCAGTC
GTTCATCGAGAGGATGACCAACTTCGACAAGAACCTGCCCAACGAGAAGGTGCTCCCTAAGCACTCGCTC
CTGTACGAGTACTTCACCGTCTACAACGAGCTCACGAAGGTGAAGTACGTCACCGAGGGCATGCGCAAGC
CAGCGTTCCTGTCCGGGGAGCAGAAGAAGGCTATCGTGGACCTCCTGTTCAAGACCAACCGGAAGGTCAC
GGTTAAGCAACTCAAGGAGGACTACTTCAAGAAGATCGAGTGCTTCGATTCGGTCGAGATCAGCGGCGTT
GAGGACCGCTTCAACGCCAGCCTCGGGACCTACCACGATCTCCTGAAGATCATCAAGGATAAGGACTTCC
TGGACAACGAGGAGAACGAGGATATCCTGGAGGACATCGTGCTGACCCTCACGCTGTTCGAGGACAGGGA
GATGATCGAGGAGCGCCTGAAGACGTACGCCCATCTCTTCGATGACAAGGTCATGAAGCAACTCAAGCGC
CGGAGATACACCGGCTGGGGGAGGCTGTCCCGCAAGCTCATCAACGGCATCCGGGACAAGCAGTCCGGGA
AGACCATCCTCGACTTCCTCAAGAGCGATGGCTTCGCCAACAGGAACTTCATGCAACTGATCCACGATGA
CAGCCTCACCTTCAAGGAGGATATCCAAAAGGCTCAAGTGAGCGGCCAGGGGGACTCGCTGCACGAGCAT
ATCGCGAACCTCGCTGGCTCCCCCGCGATCAAGAAGGGCATCCTCCAGACCGTGAAGGTTGTGGACGAGC
TCGTGAAGGTCATGGGCCGGCACAAGCCTGAGAACATCGTCATCGAGATGGCCAGAGAGAACCAAACCAC
GCAGAAGGGGCAAAAGAACTCTAGGGAGCGCATGAAGCGCATCGAGGAGGGCATCAAGGAGCTGGGGTCC
CAAATCCTCAAGGAGCACCCAGTGGAGAACACCCAACTGCAGAACGAGAAGCTCTACCTGTACTACCTCC
AGAACGGCAGGGATATGTACGTGGACCAAGAGCTGGATATCAACCGCCTCAGCGATTACGACGTCGATCA
TATCGTTCCCCAGTCTTTCCTGAAGGATGACTCCATCGACAACAAGGTCCTCACCAGGTCGGACAAGAAC
CGCGGCAAGTCAGATAACGTTCCATCTGAGGAGGTCGTTAAGAAGATGAAGAACTACTGGAGGCAGCTCC
TGAACGCCAAGCTGATCACGCAAAGGAAGTTCGACAACCTCACCAAGGCTGAGAGAGGCGGGCTCTCAGA
GCTGGACAAGGCCGGCTTCATCAAGCGGCAGCTGGTCGAGACCAGACAAATCACGAAGCACGTTGCGCAA
ATCCTCGACTCTCGGATGAACACGAAGTACGATGAGAACGACAAGCTGATCAGGGAGGTTAAGGTGATCA
CCCTGAAGTCTAAGCTCGTCTCCGACTTCAGGAAGGATTTCCAGTTCTACAAGGTTCGCGAGATCAACAA
CTACCACCATGCCCATGACGCTTACCTCAACGCTGTGGTCGGCACCGCTCTGATCAAGAAGTACCCAAAG
CTGGAGTCCGAGTTCGTGTACGGGGACTACAAGGTTTACGATGTGCGCAAGATGATCGCCAAGTCGGAGC
AAGAGATCGGCAAGGCTACCGCCAAGTACTTCTTCTACTCAAACATCATGAACTTCTTCAAGACCGAGAT
CACGCTGGCCAACGGCGAGATCCGGAAGAGACCGCTCATCGAGACCAACGGCGAGACGGGGGAGATCGTG
TGGGACAAGGGCAGGGATTTCGCGACCGTCCGCAAGGTTCTCTCCATGCCCCAGGTGAACATCGTCAAGA
AGACCGAGGTCCAAACGGGCGGGTTCTCAAAGGAGTCTATCCTGCCTAAGCGGAACAGCGACAAGCTCAT
CGCCAGAAAGAAGGACTGGGACCCAAAGAAGTACGGCGGGTTCGACAGCCCTACCGTGGCCTACTCGGTC
CTGGTTGTGGCGAAGGTTGAGAAGGGCAAGTCCAAGAAGCTCAAGAGCGTGAAGGAGCTCCTGGGGATCA
CCATCATGGAGAGGTCCAGCTTCGAGAAGAACCCAATCGACTTCCTGGAGGCCAAGGGCTACAAGGAGGT
GAAGAAGGACCTGATCATCAAGCTCCCGAAGTACTCTCTCTTCGAGCTGGAGAACGGCAGGAAGAGAATG
CTGGCTTCCGCTGGCGAGCTCCAGAAGGGGAACGAGCTCGCGCTGCCAAGCAAGTACGTGAACTTCCTCT
ACCTGGCTTCCCACTACGAGAAGCTCAAGGGCAGCCCGGAGGACAACGAGCAAAAGCAGCTGTTCGTCGA
GCAGCACAAGCATTACCTCGACGAGATCATCGAGCAAATCTCCGAGTTCAGCAAGCGCGTGATCCTCGCC
GACGCGAACCTGGATAAGGTCCTCTCCGCCTACAACAAGCACCGGGACAAGCCCATCAGAGAGCAAGCGG
AGAACATCATCCATCTCTTCACCCTGACGAACCTCGGCGCTCCTGCTGCTTTCAAGTACTTCGACACCAC
GATCGATCGGAAGAGATACACCTCCACGAAGGAGGTCCTGGACGCGACCCTCATCCACCAGTCGATCACC
GGCCTGTACGAGACGAGGATCGACCTCTCACAACTCGGCGGGGATAAGAGACCCGCAGCAACCAAGAAGG
CAGGGCAAGCAAAGAAGAAGAAGTGACTCGAGTATATGAAGATGAAGATGAAATATTTGGTGTGTCAAAT
AAAAAGCTTGTGTGCTTAAGTTTGTGTTTTTTTCTTGGCTTGTTGTGTTATGAATTTGTGGCTTTTTCTA
ATATTAAATGAATGTAAGATCACATTATAATGAATAAACAAATGTTTCTATAATCCATTGTGAATGTTTT
GTTGGATCTCTTCTGCAGCATATAACTACTGTATGTGCTATGGTATGGACTATGGAATATGATTAAAGAT
AAGGAGCTCGTTAACCGGTGACGGACGGCGCGCCGAAGAGCACGTCAGTGTTTGGTTTCCACTAGCACGA
GTAGCGCAATCAGAAAATTTTCAATGCATGAAGTACTAAACGAAGTTTATTTAGAAATTTTTTTAAGAAA
TGAGTGTAATTTTTTGCGACGAATTTAATGACAATAATTAATCGATGATTGCCTACAGTAATGCTACAGT
AACCAACCTCTAATCATGCGTCGAATGCGTCATTAGATTCGTCTCGCAAAATAGCACAAGAATTATGAAA
TTAATTTTACAAACTATTTTTATTTAATACTAATAATTAACTGTCAAAGTTTGTGCTACTCGCAAGAGTA
GCGCGAACCAAACACGGCCTGGAGGAGCACGGTAACGGCGTCGACAAACTAACGGCCACCACCCGCCAAC
GCAAAGGAGACGGATGAGAGTTGACTTCTTGACGGTTCTCCACCCCTCTGTCTCTCTGTCACTGGGCCCT
GGGTCCCCCTCTCGAAAGTTCCTCTGGCCGAAATTGCGCGGCGGAGACGAGGCGGGCGGAACCGTCACGG
CAGAGGATTCCTTCCCCACCCTGCCTGGCCCGGCCATATATAAACAGCCACCGCCCCTCCCCGTTCCCCA
TCGCGTCTCGTCTCGTGTTGTTCCCAGAACACAACCAAAATCCAAATCCTCCTCCTCCTCCCGAGCCTCG
TCGATCCCTCACCCGCTTCAAGGTACGGCGATCCTCCTCTCCCTTCTCCCCTCGATCGATTATGCGTGTT
CCGTTTCCGTTTCCGATCGAGCGAATCGATGGTTAGGACCCATGGGGGACCCATGGGGTGTCGTGTGGTG
GTCTGGTTTGATCCGCGATATTTCTCCGTTCGTAGTGTAGATCTGATCGAATCCCTGGTGAAATCGTTGA
TCGTGCTATTCGTGTGAGGGTTCTTAGGTTTGGAGTTGTGGAGGTAGTTCTGATCGGTTTGTAGGTGAGA
TTTTCCCCATGATTTTGCTTGGCTCGTTTGTCTTGGTTAGATTAGATCTGCCCGCATTTTGTTCGATATT
TCTGATGCAGATATGATGAATAATTTCGTCCTTGTATCCCGCGTCCGTATGTGTATTAAGTTTGCAGGTC
CTAGTTAGGTTTTTCCTACTGATTTGTCTTATCCATTCTGTTTAGCTTGCAAGGTTTGGTAATGGTCCGG
CATGTTTGTCTCTATAGATTAGAGTAGAATAAGATTATCTCAACAAGCTGTTGGCTTATCAATTTTGGAT
CTGCATGTGTTTCGCATCTATATCTTTGCAATTAAGATGGTAGATGGACATATGCTCCTGTTGAGTTGAT
GTTGTACCTTTTACCTGAGGTCTGAGGAACATGCATCCTCCTGCTACTTTGTGCTTATACAGATCATCAA
GATTATGTAGCTAATATTCGATCAGTTTCTAGTATCTACATGGTAAACTTGCATGCACTTGCTACTTATT
TTTGATATACTTGGATGATAACATATGCTGCTGGTTGATTCCTACCTACATGATGAACATTTTACAGGCC
ATTAGTGTCTGTCTGTATGTGTTGTTCCTGTTTGCTTCAGTCTATTTCTGTTTCATTCCTAGTTTATTGG
TTCTCTGCTAGATACTTACCCTGCTGGGCTTAGTTATCATCTTATCTCGAATGCATTTTCATGTTTATAG
ATGAATATACACTCAGATAGGTGTAGATGTATGCTACTGTTTCTCTACGTTGCTGTAGGTTTTACCTGTG
GCAACTGCATACTCCTGTTGCTTCGCTAGATATGTATGTGCTTATATAGATTAAGATATGTGTGATGGTT
CTTTAGTATATCTGATGATCATGTATGCTCTTTTAACTTCTTGCTACACTTGGTAACATGCTGTGATGCT
GTTTGTTGATTCTGTAGCACTACCAATGATGACCTTATCTCTCTTTGTATATGATGTTTCTGTTTGTTTG
AGGCTTGTGTTACTGCTAGTTACTTACCCTGTTGCCTGGCTAATCTTCTGCAGATCCTGCAGGTTCACTG
CCGTATAGGCAGGTTTTAGAGCTAGAAATAGCAAGTTAAAATAAGGCTAGTCCGTTATCAACTTGAAAAA
GTGGCACCGAGTCGGTGCGTTCACTGCCGTATAGGCAGAAGCCAGATAACAGTATGCGTATTTGCGCGCT
GATTTTTGCGGTATAAGAATATATACTGATATGTATACCCGAAGTATGTCAAAAGGAGGTATGCTATGAA
GCAGCGTATTACAGTGACAGTTGACAGCGACAGCTATCAGTTGCTCAAGGCATATATGATGTCAATATCT
CCGGTCTGGTAAGCACAACCATGCAGAATGAAGCCCGTCGTCTGCGTGCCGAACGCTGGAAAGCGGAAAA
TCAGGAAGGGATGGCTGAGGTCGCCCGGTTTATTGAAATGAACGGCTCTTTTGCTGACGAGAACAGGGGC
TGGTGAAATGCAGTTTAAGGTTTACACCTATAAAAGAGAGAGCCGTTATCGTCTGTTTGTGGATGTACAG
AGTGATATTATTGACACGCCCGGGCGACGGATGGTGATCCCCCTGGCCAGTGCACGTCTGCTGTCAGATA
AAGTCTCCCGTGAACTTTACCCGGTGGTGCATATCGGGGATGAAAGCTGGCGCATGATGACCACCGATAT
GGCCAGTGTGCCGGTTTCCGTTATCGGGGAAGAAGTGGCTGATCTCAGCCACCGCGAAAATGACATCAAA
AACGCCATTAACCTGATGTTCTGGGGAATATAAGCTCTTCAGTCGATCGACAAGCTCGAGTTTCTCCATA
ATAATGTGTGAGTAGTTCCCAGATAAGGGAATTAGGGTTCCTATAGGGTTTCGCTCATGTGTTGAGCATA
TAAGAAACCCTTAGTATGTATTTGTATTTGTAAAATACTTCTATCAATAAAATTTCTAATTCCTAAAACC
AAAATCCAGTACTAAAATCCAGATCCCCCGAATTAGAGCTCTACCGGTGGCACTGGCCGTCGTTTTACAA
CGTCGTGACTGGGAAAACCCTGGCGTTACCCAACTTAATCGCCTTGCAGCACATCCCCCTTTCGCCAGCT
GGCGTAATAGCGAAGAGGCCCGCACCGATCGCCCTTCCCAACAGTTGCGCAGCCTGAATGGCGAATGCTA
GAGCAGCTTGAGCTTGGATCAGATTGTCGTTTCCCGCCTTCAGTTTAAACTATCAGTGTTTGACAGGATA
TATTGGCGGGTAAACCTAAGAGAAAAGAGCGTTTATTAGAATAATCGGATATTTAAAAGGGCGTGAAAAG
GTTTATCCGTTCGTCCATTTGTATGTGCATGCCAACCACAGGGTTCCCCTCGGGATCAAAGTACTTTGAT
CCAACCCCTCCGCTGCTATAGTGCAGTCGGCTTCTGACGTTCAGTGCAGCCGTCTTCTGAAAACGACATG
TCGCACAAGTCCTAAGTTACGCGACAGGCTGCCGCCCTGCCCTTTTCCTGGCGTTTTCTTGTCGCGTGTT
TTAGTCGCATAAAGTAGAATACTTGCGACTAGAACCGGAGACATTACGCCATGAACAAGAGCGCCGCCGC
TGGCCTGCTGGGCTATGCCCGCGTCAGCACCGACGACCAGGACTTGACCAACCAACGGGCCGAACTGCAC
GCGGCCGGCTGCACCAAGCTGTTTTCCGAGAAGATCACCGGCACCAGGCGCGACCGCCCGGAGCTGGCCA
GGATGCTTGACCACCTACGCCCTGGCGACGTTGTGACAGTGACCAGGCTAGACCGCCTGGCCCGCAGCAC
CCGCGACCTACTGGACATTGCCGAGCGCATCCAGGAGGCCGGCGCGGGCCTGCGTAGCCTGGCAGAGCCG
TGGGCCGACACCACCACGCCGGCCGGCCGCATGGTGTTGACCGTGTTCGCCGGCATTGCCGAGTTCGAGC
GTTCCCTAATCATCGACCGCACCCGGAGCGGGCGCGAGGCCGCCAAGGCCCGAGGCGTGAAGTTTGGCCC
CCGCCCTACCCTCACCCCGGCACAGATCGCGCACGCCCGCGAGCTGATCGACCAGGAAGGCCGCACCGTG
AAAGAGGCGGCTGCACTGCTTGGCGTGCATCGCTCGACCCTGTACCGCGCACTTGAGCGCAGCGAGGAAG
TGACGCCCACCGAGGCCAGGCGGCGCGGTGCCTTCCGTGAGGACGCATTGACCGAGGCCGACGCCCTGGC
GGCCGCCGAGAATGAACGCCAAGAGGAACAAGCATGAAACCGCACCAGGACGGCCAGGACGAACCGTTTT
TCATTACCGAAGAGATCGAGGCGGAGATGATCGCGGCCGGGTACGTGTTCGAGCCGCCCGCGCACGGCTC
AACCGTGCGGCTGCATGAAATCCTGGCCGGTTTGTCTGATGCCAAGCTGGCGGCCTGGCCGGCCAGCTTG
GCCGCTGAAGAAACCGAGCGCCGCCGTCTAAAAAGGTGATGTGTATTTGAGTAAAACAGCTTGCGTCATG
CGGTCGCTGCGTATATGATGCGATGAGTAAATAAACAAATACGCAAGGGGAACGCATGAAGGTTATCGCT
GTACTTAACCAGAAAGGCGGGTCAGGCAAGACGACCATCGCAACCCATCTAGCCCGCGCCCTGCAACTCG
CCGGGGCCGATGTTCTGTTAGTCGATTCCGATCCCCAGGGCAGTGCCCGCGATTGGGCGGCCGTGCGGGA
AGATCAACCGCTAACCGTTGTCGGCATCGACCGCCCGACGATTGACCGCGACGTGAAGGCCATCGGCCGG
CGCGACTTCGTAGTGATCGACGGAGCGCCCCAGGCGGCGGACTTGGCTGTGTCCGCGATCAAGGCAGCCG
ACTTCGTGCTGATTCCGGTGCAGCCAAGCCCTTACGACATATGGGCCACCGCCGACCTGGTGGAGCTGGT
TAAGCAGCGCATTGAGGTCACGGATGGAAGGCTACAAGCGGCCTTTGTCGTGTCGCGGGCGATCAAAGGC
ACGCGCATCGGCGGTGAGGTTGCCGAGGCGCTGGCCGGGTACGAGCTGCCCATTCTTGAGTCCCGTATCA
CGCAGCGCGTGAGCTACCCAGGCACTGCCGCCGCCGGCACAACCGTTCTTGAATCAGAACCCGAGGGCGA
CGCTGCCCGCGAGGTCCAGGCGCTGGCCGCTGAAATTAAATCAAAACTCATTTGAGTTAATGAGGTAAAG
AGAAAATGAGCAAAAGCACAAACACGCTAAGTGCCGGCCGTCCGAGCGCACGCAGCAGCAAGGCTGCAAC
GTTGGCCAGCCTGGCAGACACGCCAGCCATGAAGCGGGTCAACTTTCAGTTGCCGGCGGAGGATCACACC
AAGCTGAAGATGTACGCGGTACGCCAAGGCAAGACCATTACCGAGCTGCTATCTGAATACATCGCGCAGC
TACCAGAGTAAATGAGCAAATGAATAAATGAGTAGATGAATTTTAGCGGCTAAAGGAGGCGGCATGGAAA
ATCAAGAACAACCAGGCACCGACGCCGTGGAATGCCCCATGTGTGGAGGAACGGGCGGTTGGCCAGGCGT
AAGCGGCTGGGTTGCCTGCCGGCCCTGCAATGGCACTGGAACCCCCAAGCCCGAGGAATCGGCGTGAGCG
GTCGCAAACCATCCGGCCCGGTACAAATCGGCGCGGCGCTGGGTGATGACCTGGTGGAGAAGTTGAAGGC
CGCGCAGGCCGCCCAGCGGCAACGCATCGAGGCAGAAGCACGCCCCGGTGAATCGTGGCAAGCGGCCGCT
GATCGAATCCGCAAAGAATCCCGGCAACCGCCGGCAGCCGGTGCGCCGTCGATTAGGAAGCCGCCCAAGG
GCGACGAGCAACCAGATTTTTTCGTTCCGATGCTCTATGACGTGGGCACCCGCGATAGTCGCAGCATCAT
GGACGTGGCCGTTTTCCGTCTGTCGAAGCGTGACCGACGAGCTGGCGAGGTGATCCGCTACGAGCTTCCA
GACGGGCACGTAGAGGTTTCCGCAGGGCCGGCCGGCATGGCCAGTGTGTGGGATTACGACCTGGTACTGA
TGGCGGTTTCCCATCTAACCGAATCCATGAACCGATACCGGGAAGGGAAGGGAGACAAGCCCGGCCGCGT
GTTCCGTCCACACGTTGCGGACGTACTCAAGTTCTGCCGGCGAGCCGATGGCGGAAAGCAGAAAGACGAC
CTGGTAGAAACCTGCATTCGGTTAAACACCACGCACGTTGCCATGCAGCGTACGAAGAAGGCCAAGAACG
GCCGCCTGGTGACGGTATCCGAGGGTGAAGCCTTGATTAGCCGCTACAAGATCGTAAAGAGCGAAACCGG
GCGGCCGGAGTACATCGAGATCGAGCTAGCTGATTGGATGTACCGCGAGATCACAGAAGGCAAGAACCCG
GACGTGCTGACGGTTCACCCCGATTACTTTTTGATCGATCCCGGCATCGGCCGTTTTCTCTACCGCCTGG
CACGCCGCGCCGCAGGCAAGGCAGAAGCCAGATGGTTGTTCAAGACGATCTACGAACGCAGTGGCAGCGC
CGGAGAGTTCAAGAAGTTCTGTTTCACCGTGCGCAAGCTGATCGGGTCAAATGACCTGCCGGAGTACGAT
TTGAAGGAGGAGGCGGGGCAGGCTGGCCCGATCCTAGTCATGCGCTACCGCAACCTGATCGAGGGCGAAG
CATCCGCCGGTTCCTAATGTACGGAGCAGATGCTAGGGCAAATTGCCCTAGCAGGGGAAAAAGGTCGAAA
AGGCCTCTTTCCTGTGGATAGCACGTACATTGGGAACCCAAAGCCGTACATTGGGAACCGGAACCCGTAC
ATTGGGAACCCAAAGCCGTACATTGGGAACCGGTCACACATGTAAGTGACTGATATAAAAGAGAAAAAAG
GCGATTTTTCCGCCTAAAACTCTTTAAAACTTATTAAAACTCTTAAAACCCGCCTGGCCTGTGCATAACT
GTCTGGCCAGCGCACAGCCCAAGAGCTGCAAAAAGCGCCTACCCTTCGGTCGCTGCGCTCCCTACGCCCC
GCCGCTTCGCGTCGGCCTATCGCGGCCGCTGGCCGCTCAAAAATGGCTGGCCTACGGCCAGGCAATCTAC
CAGGGCGCGGACAAGCCGCGCCGTCGCCACTCGACCGCCGGCGCCCACATCAAGGCACCCTGCCTCGCGC
GTTTCGGTGATGACGGTGAAAACCTCTGACACATGCAGCTCCCGGAAACGGTCACAGCTTGTCTGTAAGC
GGATGCCGGGAGCAGACAAGCCCGTCAGGGCGCGTCAGCGGGTGTTGGCGGGTGTCGGGGCGCAGCCATG
ACCCAGTCACGTAGCGATAGCGGAGTGTATACTGGCTTAACTATGCGGCATCAGAGCAGATTGTACTGAG
AGTGCACCATATGCGGTGTGAAATACCGCACAGATGCGTAAGGAGAAAATACCGCATCAGGCCCTCTTCC
GCTTCCTCGCTCACTGACTCGCTGCGCTCGGTCGTTCGGCTGCGGCGAGCGGTATCAGCTCACTCAAAGG
CGGTAATACGGTTATCCACAGAATCAGGGGATAACGCAGGAAAGAACATGTGAGCAAAAGGCCAGCAAAA
GGCCAGGAACCGTAAAAAGGCCGCGTTGCTGGCGTTTTTCCATAGGCTCCGCCCCCCTGACGAGCATCAC
AAAAATCGACGCTCAAGTCAGAGGTGGCGAAACCCGACAGGACTATAAAGATACCAGGCGTTTCCCCCTG
GAAGCTCCCTCGTGCGCTCTCCTGTTCCGACCCTGCCGCTTACCGGATACCTGTCCGCCTTTCTCCCTTC
GGGAAGCGTGGCGCTTTCTCATAGCTCACGCTGTAGGTATCTCAGTTCGGTGTAGGTCGTTCGCTCCAAG
CTGGGCTGTGTGCACGAACCCCCCGTTCAGCCCGACCGCTGCGCCTTATCCGGTAACTATCGTCTTGAGT
CCAACCCGGTAAGACACGACTTATCGCCACTGGCAGCAGCCACTGGTAACAGGATTAGCAGAGCGAGGTA
T
Features (pLannotate 1.2.2; 27 found; start..end, strand, type, name):
    291..1085    -  CDS            KanR: aminoglycoside phosphotransferase; aphA-3; confers resistance to kanamycin
   1510..1534    +  misc_feature   LB T-DNA repeat: left border repeat from nopaline C58 T-DNA
   1612..1786    -  polyA_signal   CaMV poly(A) signal: cauliflower mosaic virus polyadenylation signal
   1796..2344    -  CDS            bar: PAT_STRHY - Experimental evidence at protein level: Swiss-Prot protein existence level 1. Inactivates phosphinothricin (PPT) by transfer of an acetyl group from acetyl CoA. Can also acetylate demethylphosphinothricin but not PTT or glutamate. This enzyme is an effector of phosphinothricin tripeptide (PTT or bialaphos) resistance. From Streptomyces hygroscopicus. Introduced by genetic manipulation and expressed in glufosinate-tolerant maize by Dekalb Genetics.
   4212..4271    +  CDS            lacI (fragment): lac repressor; lacI; The lac repressor binds to the lac operator to inhibit transcription in E. coli. This inhibition can be relieved by adding lactose or isopropyl-β-D-thiogalactopyranoside (IPTG).
   4284..4305    +  protein_bind   CAP binding site: CAP binding activates transcription in the presence of cAMP. E. coli catabolite activator protein
   4320..4350    +  promoter       lac promoter: promoter for the E. coli lac operon
   4354..4376    +  protein_bind   lac operator (fragment): The lac repressor binds to the lac operator to inhibit transcription in E. coli. This inhibition can be relieved by adding lactose or isopropyl-β-D-thiogalactopyranoside (IPTG). lac repressor encoded by lacI
   4407..4432    +  misc_feature   MCS (fragment): pUC18/19 multiple cloning site
   4444..6433    +  promoter       Ubi promoter: maize polyubiquitin gene promoter
   6445..7005    +  CDS            cas6f: CAS6_PSEAB - Also known as csy4. Experimental evidence at protein level: Swiss-Prot protein existence level 1. CRISPR (clustered regularly interspaced short palindromic repeat) is an adaptive immune system that provides protection against mobile genetic elements (viruses, transposable elements and conjugative plasmids). CRISPR clusters contain sequences complementary to antecedent mobile elements and target invading nucleic acids. CRISPR clusters are transcribed and processed into CRISPR RNA (crRNA). Processes pre-crRNA into individual crRNA units. Absolutely required for crRNA production or s
   7072..11175   +  CDS            cas9: CAS9_STRP1 - Also known as csn1 From Streptococcus pyogenes serotype M1.
  11235..11483   +  terminator     HSP terminator: efficient transcription terminator from the Arabidopsis thaliana heat shock protein 18.2 gene (Nagaya et al., 2010)
  13523..13598   +  misc_RNA       gRNA scaffold: guide RNA scaffold for the Streptococcus pyogenes CRISPR/Cas9 system
  13619..13684   +  intron         PDK intron (fragment): pdk; modified pyruvate orthophosphate dikinase intron from Flaveria trinervia 3.0
  13775..13933   +  CDS            ccdA (fragment): CCDA_ECO57 - Also known as H, letA. Experimental evidence at protein level: Swiss-Prot protein existence level 1. Antitoxin component of a type II toxin-antitoxin (TA) system which inhibits the post-segregational killing (PSK) of plasmid-free cells, also referred to as a plasmid addiction system. Binds to and blocks the activity of CcdB; will also remove bound CcdB protein from the CcdB-GyrA complex by forming a CcdA-CcdB complex, a process termed rejuvenation. Functions as a transcriptional corepressor for the ccdAB operon, repression also requires CcdB (By similarity). From Escherichia coli
  13938..14240   +  CDS            ccdB: CCDB_ECOLI - Also known as G, letB, letD. Experimental evidence at protein level: Swiss-Prot protein existence level 1. Toxic component of a type II toxin-antitoxin (TA) system, functioning in plasmid maintainence. Responsible for the post- segregational killing (PSK) of plasmid-free cells, also referred to as a plasmid addiction system. Half-life of over 2 hours. Cell killing by CcdB is accompanied by filamentation, defects in chromosome and plasmid segregation, defects in cell division, formation of anucleate cells, decreased DNA synthesis and plasmid loss. Interferes with the activity of DN
  14271..14445   +  polyA_signal   CaMV poly(A) signal: cauliflower mosaic virus polyadenylation signal
  14471..14625   +  CDS            lacZα (fragment): LacZα fragment of β-galactosidase; lacZ fragment
  14691..14715   +  misc_feature   RB T-DNA repeat: right border repeat from nopaline C58 T-DNA
  15055..15456   +  CDS            Y4CG_SINFN (fragment): Protein inferred from homology: Swiss-Prot protein existence level 3. From Sinorhizobium fredii (strain NBRC 101917 / NGR234).
  16016..16645   +  CDS            pVS1 StaA: stability protein from the Pseudomonas plasmid pVS1 (Heeb et al., 2000)
  17074..18147   +  CDS            pVS1 RepA: replication protein from the Pseudomonas plasmid pVS1 (Heeb et al., 2000)
  18213..18407   +  rep_origin     pVS1 oriV: origin of replication for the Pseudomonas plasmid pVS1 (Heeb et al., 2000)
  18610..18649   +  CDS            rop (fragment): Rop protein, which maintains plasmids at low copy number; rop
  18751..18891   +  misc_feature   bom: basis of mobility region from pBR322
  19077..204     -  rep_origin     ori (across the origin): high-copy-number ColE1/pMB1/pBR322/pUC origin of replication
