[The description below was written by a language model from this plasmid's Addgene catalogue record and pLannotate feature annotations shown in this document.]
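Description:
pDIRECT_26H is a roughly 19.5 kb binary T-DNA vector for CRISPR/Cas9 genome engineering in plants, built on the pTRANS_260d backbone as part of a modular plant genome-engineering toolkit. Outside the T-DNA borders it carries a ColE1/pMB1-type origin with the pBR322 bom region for high-copy propagation in E. coli. It also has the pVS1 oriV with RepA and StaA, which allow replication and stable maintenance in Agrobacterium, and an aphA-3 kanamycin resistance gene for bacterial selection.

Between the nopaline-type left and right border repeats there are three functional units. Next to the left border is the plant selection cassette, a bar (phosphinothricin acetyltransferase) gene with a CaMV polyadenylation signal. The catalogue record says it is driven by the PvUbi2 promoter, which the feature table does not annotate, and it confers Basta/glufosinate resistance. The nuclease cassette uses the maize polyubiquitin promoter to express Csy4 (Cas6f) and a Streptococcus pyogenes-derived Cas9, listed as TaCas9. The two are joined by a P2A self-cleaving peptide so that both proteins come from one transcript, which ends at the Arabidopsis HSP18.2 terminator.

The third unit is the guide RNA position, described as PvUbi1-driven (this promoter is also unannotated). It contains a gRNA scaffold followed by a ccdB counter-selection cassette and a CaMV poly(A) signal. The ccdB toxin gene explains why a ccdB-tolerant strain is required for propagation. It is presumably displaced when guide arrays are cloned directly into the vector, although the cloning sites are not recorded. Guides are expressed as a single Pol II transcript separated by Csy4 recognition spacers, and the co-expressed Csy4 cleaves this transcript into individual gRNAs, allowing multiplexed editing. The ubiquitin promoters from maize (Zm) and, by their Pv prefix, probably switchgrass suggest use in monocots, but the record does not name target species.
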