Addgene plasmid #91150: pDIRECT_26H
Purpose: Direct Cloning, Type: T-DNA, Engineering Reagent: ZmUbi:Csy4-P2A-TaCas9 + PvUbi1:gRNAs with Csy4 spacers, Plant Selection: PvUbi2:bar
Depositing lab: Daniel Voytas. Depositing organization: University of Minnesota. Publication: A multi-purpose toolkit to enable advanced genome engineering in plants. Cermak T, Curtin SJ, Gil-Humanes J, Cegan R, Kono TJY, Konecna E, Belanto JJ, Starker CG, Mathre JW, Greenstein RL, Voytas DF. Plant Cell. 2017 May 18. pii: tpc.00922.2016. doi: 10.1105/tpc.16.00922. PubMed 28522548.
Backbone
  Vector backbone: pTRANS_260d
  Vector type: Plant Expression, CRISPR
  Selectable markers: Basta
Growth in bacteria
  Bacterial resistance: Kanamycin, 50 μg/mL
  Growth temperature: 37°C
  Growth strain: ccdB Survival
  Copy number: High Copy
Gene/Insert
  Gene/Insert name: Engineering Reagent: ZmUbi:Csy4-P2A-TaCas9 + PvUbi1:gRNAs with Csy4 spacers
  Species: Synthetic
  Cloning method: Restriction Enzyme; 5′ cloning site unknown (unknown if destroyed); 3′ cloning site unknown (unknown if destroyed)
  Sequencing primers: 5′ unknown
Terms and licenses: Academic/Nonprofit Terms; Industry Terms: Not Available to Industry
How to cite: pDIRECT_26H was a gift from Daniel Voytas (Addgene plasmid # 91150 ; http://n2t.net/addgene:91150 ; RRID:Addgene_91150)
